>Addgene plasmid #53414 | PTGS1-bio-His | depositor full sequence | sequence record 83198 | PTGS1-bio-His sequence 8435 bps
GTCGACCTCCATCACGGCCTATAAGAGTGAGGGGGAGTCAGCGGAGTTCTCCTTCCCACTCAACCTTGGA
GAGGAAAGCCTGCAGGGAGAGTTGAGATGGAAGGCAGAGAAGGCTCCTTCTTCCCAGTCCTGGATCACCT
TCTCCCTAAAGAACCAAAAGGTGTCTGTGCAGAAGTCTACTAGCAACCCCAAGTTCCAGCTGTCCGAAAC
GCTCCCACTCACCCTTCAGATACCCCAGGTCTCCCTTCAGTTTGCTGGTTCTGGCAACCTGACCCTGACT
CTGGACAGAGGGATACTGTATCAGGAAGTGAACCTGGTGGTGATGAAAGTGACTCAGCCCGACAGCAACA
CTTTGACCTGTGAGGTGATGGGACCCACCTCACCCAAGATGAGACTGATCTTGAAGCAGGAGAATCAGGA
GGCCAGGGTCTCCAGGCAGGAGAAAGTGATTCAAGTGCAGGCCCCTGAAGCAGGGGTGTGGCAATGTCTA
CTGAGTGAAGGTGAAGAGGTCAAGATGGACTCCAAGATCCAGGTTTTATCCAAAGGGTTGAATTCCGGCA
GCCTGCACCACATCCTGGACGCCCAGAAGATGCTGTGGAACCACAGGGACAGGAACCTGCCTCCTCTGGC
CCCTCTGGGCCCCCACCACCATCACCACCATTGAGTCTAGACACGTGATTAATTAAGGATCCCCCGACCT
CGACCTCTGGCTAATAAAGGAAATTTATTTTCATTGCAATAGTGTGTTGGAATTTTTTGTGTCTCTCACT
CGGAAGGACATATGGGAGGGCAAATCATTTGGTCGAGATCCCTCGGAGATCTCTAGCTAGAGGATCGATC
CCCGCCCCGGACGAACTAAACCTGACTACGACATCTCTGCCCCTTCTTCGCGGGGCAGTGCATGTAATCC
CTTCAGTTGGTTGGTACAACTTGCCAACTGGGCCCTGTTCCACATGTGACACGGGGGGGGACCAAACACA
AAGGGGTTCTCTGACTGTAGTTGACATCCTTATAAATGGATGTGCACATTTGCCAACACTGAGTGGCTTT
CATCCTGGAGCAGACTTTGCAGTCTGTGGACTGCAACACAACATTGCCTTTATGTGTAACTCTTGGCTGA
AGCTCTTACACCAATGCTGGGGGACATGTACCTCCCAGGGGCCCAGGAAGACTACGGGAGGCTACACCAA
CGTCAATCAGAGGGGCCTGTGTAGCTACCGATAAGCGGACCCTCAAGAGGGCATTAGCAATAGTGTTTAT
AAGGCCCCCTTGTTAACCCTAAACGGGTAGCATATGCTTCCCGGGTAGTAGTATATACTATCCAGACTAA
CCCTAATTCAATAGCATATGTTACCCAACGGGAAGCATATGCTATCGAATTAGGGTTAGTAAAAGGGTCC
TAAGGAACAGCGATATCTCCCACCCCATGAGCTGTCACGGTTTTATTTACATGGGGTCAGGATTCCACGA
GGGTAGTGAACCATTTTAGTCACAAGGGCAGTGGCTGAAGATCAAGGAGCGGGCAGTGAACTCTCCTGAA
TCTTCGCCTGCTTCTTCATTCTCCTTCGTTTAGCTAATAGAATAACTGCTGAGTTGTGAACAGTAAGGTG
TATGTGAGGTGCTCGAAAACAAGGTTTCAGGTGACGCCCCCAGAATAAAATTTGGACGGGGGGTTCAGTG
GTGGCATTGTGCTATGACACCAATATAACCCTCACAAACCCCTTGGGCAATAAATACTAGTGTAGGAATG
AAACATTCTGAATATCTTTAACAATAGAAATCCATGGGGTGGGGACAAGCCGTAAAGACTGGATGTCCAT
CTCACACGAATTTATGGCTATGGGCAACACATAATCCTAGTGCAATATGATACTGGGGTTATTAAGATGT
GTCCCAGGCAGGGACCAAGACAGGTGAACCATGTTGTTACACTCTATTTGTAACAAGGGGAAAGAGAGTG
GACGCCGACAGCAGCGGACTCCACTGGTTGTCTCTAACACCCCCGAAAATTAAACGGGGCTCCACGCCAA
TGGGGCCCATAAACAAAGACAAGTGGCCACTCTTTTTTTTGAAATTGTGGAGTGGGGGCACGCGTCAGCC
CCCACACGCCGCCCTGCGGTTTTGGACTGTAAAATAAGGGTGTAATAACTTGGCTGATTGTAACCCCGCT
AACCACTGCGGTCAAACCACTTGCCCACAAAACCACTAATGGCACCCCGGGGAATACCTGCATAAGTAGG
TGGGCGGGCCAAGATAGGGGCGCGATTGCTGCGATCTGGAGGACAAATTACACACACTTGCGCCTGAGCG
CCAAGCACAGGGTTGTTGGTCCTCATATTCACGAGGTCGCTGAGAGCACGGTGGGCTAATGTTGCCATGG
GTAGCATATACTACCCAAATATCTGGATAGCATATGCTATCCTAATCTATATCTGGGTAGCATAGGCTAT
CCTAATCTATATCTGGGTAGCATATGCTATCCTAATCTATATCTGGGTAGTATATGCTATCCTAATTTAT
ATCTGGGTAGCATAGGCTATCCTAATCTATATCTGGGTAGCATATGCTATCCTAATCTATATCTGGGTAG
TATATGCTATCCTAATCTGTATCCGGGTAGCATATGCTATCCTAATAGAGATTAGGGTAGTATATGCTAT
CCTAATTTATATCTGGGTAGCATATACTACCCAAATATCTGGATAGCATATGCTATCCTAATCTATATCT
GGGTAGCATATGCTATCCTAATCTATATCTGGGTAGCATAGGCTATCCTAATCTATATCTGGGTAGCATA
TGCTATCCTAATCTATATCTGGGTAGTATATGCTATCCTAATTTATATCTGGGTAGCATAGGCTATCCTA
ATCTATATCTGGGTAGCATATGCTATCCTAATCTATATCTGGGTAGTATATGCTATCCTAATCTGTATCC
GGGTAGCATATGCTATCCTCATGATAAGCTGTCAAACATGAGAATTTTCTTGAAGACGAAAGGGCCTCGT
GATACGCCTATTTTTATAGGTTAATGTCATGATAATAATGGTTTCTTAGACGTCAGGTGGCACTTTTCGG
GGAAATGTGCGCGGAACCCCTATTTGTTTATTTTTCTAAATACATTCAAATATGTATCCGCTCATGAGAC
AATAACCCTGATAAATGCTTCAATAATATTGAAAAAGGAAGAGTATGAGTATTCAACATTTCCGTGTCGC
CCTTATTCCCTTTTTTGCGGCATTTTGCCTTCCTGTTTTTGCTCACCCAGAAACGCTGGTGAAAGTAAAA
GATGCTGAAGATCAGTTGGGTGCACGAGTGGGTTACATCGAACTGGATCTCAACAGCGGTAAGATCCTTG
AGAGTTTTCGCCCCGAAGAACGTTTTCCAATGATGAGCACTTTTAAAGTTCTGCTATGTGGCGCGGTATT
ATCCCGTGTTGACGCCGGGCAAGAGCAACTCGGTCGCCGCATACACTATTCTCAGAATGACTTGGTTGAG
TACTCACCAGTCACAGAAAAGCATCTTACGGATGGCATGACAGTAAGAGAATTATGCAGTGCTGCCATAA
CCATGAGTGATAACACTGCGGCCAACTTACTTCTGACAACGATCGGAGGACCGAAGGAGCTAACCGCTTT
TTTGCACAACATGGGGGATCATGTAACTCGCCTTGATCGTTGGGAACCGGAGCTGAATGAAGCCATACCA
AACGACGAGCGTGACACCACGATGCCTGCAGCAATGGCAACAACGTTGCGCAAACTATTAACTGGCGAAC
TACTTACTCTAGCTTCCCGGCAACAATTAATAGACTGGATGGAGGCGGATAAAGTTGCAGGACCACTTCT
GCGCTCGGCCCTTCCGGCTGGCTGGTTTATTGCTGATAAATCTGGAGCCGGTGAGCGTGGGTCTCGCGGT
ATCATTGCAGCACTGGGGCCAGATGGTAAGCCCTCCCGTATCGTAGTTATCTACACGACGGGGAGTCAGG
CAACTATGGATGAACGAAATAGACAGATCGCTGAGATAGGTGCCTCACTGATTAAGCATTGGTAACTGTC
AGACCAAGTTTACTCATATATACTTTAGATTGATTTAAAACTTCATTTTTAATTTAAAAGGATCTAGGTG
AAGATCCTTTTTGATAATCTCATGACCAAAATCCCTTAACGTGAGTTTTCGTTCCACTGAGCGTCAGACC
CCGTAGAAAAGATCAAAGGATCTTCTTGAGATCCTTTTTTTCTGCGCGTAATCTGCTGCTTGCAAACAAA
AAAACCACCGCTACCAGCGGTGGTTTGTTTGCCGGATCAAGAGCTACCAACTCTTTTTCCGAAGGTAACT
GGCTTCAGCAGAGCGCAGATACCAAATACTGTTCTTCTAGTGTAGCCGTAGTTAGGCCACCACTTCAAGA
ACTCTGTAGCACCGCCTACATACCTCGCTCTGCTAATCCTGTTACCAGTGGCTGCTGCCAGTGGCGATAA
GTCGTGTCTTACCGGGTTGGACTCAAGACGATAGTTACCGGATAAGGCGCAGCGGTCGGGCTGAACGGGG
GGTTCGTGCACACAGCCCAGCTTGGAGCGAACGACCTACACCGAACTGAGATACCTACAGCGTGAGCTAT
GAGAAAGCGCCACGCTTCCCGAAGGGAGAAAGGCGGACAGGTATCCGGTAAGCGGCAGGGTCGGAACAGG
AGAGCGCACGAGGGAGCTTCCAGGGGGAAACGCCTGGTATCTTTATAGTCCTGTCGGGTTTCGCCACCTC
TGACTTGAGCGTCGATTTTTGTGATGCTCGTCAGGGGGGCGGAGCCTATGGAAAAACGCCAGCAACGCGG
CCTTTTTACGGTTCCTGGCCTTTTGCTGGCCTTTTGCTCACATGTTCTTTCCTGCGTTATCCCCTGATTC
TGTGGATAACCGTATTACCGCCTTTGAGTGAGCTGATACCGCTCGCCGCAGCCGAACGACCGAGCGCAGC
GAGTCAGTGAGCGAGGAAGCGGAAGAGCGCCCAATACGCAAACCGCCTCTCCCCGCGCGTTGGCCGATTC
ATTAATGCAGCTGGCACGACAGGTTTCCCGACTGGAAAGCGGGCAGTGAGCGCAACGCAATTAATGTGAG
TTAGCTCACTCATTAGGCACCCCAGGCTTTACACTTTATGCTTCCGGCTCGTATGTTGTGTGGAATTGTG
AGCGGATAACAATTTCACACAGGAAACAGCTATGACCATGATTACGCCAAGCTCTAGCTAGAGGTCGACC
AATTCTCATGTTTGACAGCTTATCATCGCAGATCCGGGCAACGTTGTTGCCATTGCTGCAGGCGCAGAAC
TGGTAGGTATGGAAGATCTATACATTGAATCAATATTGGCAATTAGCCATATTAGTCATTGGTTATATAG
CATAAATCAATATTGGCTATTGGCCATTGCATACGTTGTATCTATATCATAATATGTACATTTATATTGG
CTCATGTCCAATATGACCGCCATGTTGACATTGATTATTGACTAGTTATTAATAGTAATCAATTACGGGG
TCATTAGTTCATAGCCCATATATGGAGTTCCGCGTTACATAACTTACGGTAAATGGCCCGCCTGGCTGAC
CGCCCAACGACCCCCGCCCATTGACGTCAATAATGACGTATGTTCCCATAGTAACGCCAATAGGGACTTT
CCATTGACGTCAATGGGTGGAGTATTTACGGTAAACTGCCCACTTGGCAGTACATCAAGTGTATCATATG
CCAAGTCCGCCCCCTATTGACGTCAATGACGGTAAATGGCCCGCCTGGCATTATGCCCAGTACATGACCT
TACGGGACTTTCCTACTTGGCAGTACATCTACGTATTAGTCATCGCTATTACCATGGTGATGCGGTTTTG
GCAGTACACCAATGGGCGTGGATAGCGGTTTGACTCACGGGGATTTCCAAGTCTCCACCCCATTGACGTC
AATGGGAGTTTGTTTTGGCACCAAAATCAACGGGACTTTCCAAAATGTCGTAATAACCCCGCCCCGTTGA
CGCAAATGGGCGGTAGGCGTGTACGGTGGGAGGTCTATATAAGCAGAGCTCGTTTAGTGAACCGTCAGAT
CCTCACTCTCTTCCGCATCGCTGTCTGCGAGGGCCAGCTGTTGGGCTCGCGGTTGAGGACAAACTCTTCG
CGGTCTTTCCAGTACTCTTGGATCGGAAACCCGTCGGCCTCCGAACGGTACTCCGCCACCGAGGGACCTG
AGCGAGTCCGCATCGACCGGATCGGAAAACCTCTCGAGAAAGGCGTCTAACCAGTCACAGTCGCAAGGTA
GGCTGAGCACCGTGGCGGGCGGCAGCGGGTGGCGGTCGGGGTTGTTTCTGGCGGAGGTGCTGCTGATGAT
GTAATTAAAGTAGGCGGTCTTGAGACGGCGGATGGTCGAGGTGAGGTGTGGCAGGCTTGAGATCCAGCTG
TTGGGGTGAGTACTCCCTCTCAAAAGCGGGCATTACTTCTGCGCTAAGATTGTCAGTTTCCAAAAACGAG
GAGGATTTGATATTCACCTGGCCCGATCTGGCCATACACTTGAGTGACAATGACATCCACTTTGCCTTTC
TCTCCACAGGTGTCCACTCCCAGGTCCAAGTTTAAACTGCGGCCGCCACCATGGTCCGGTCTCTGCTGCT
GCGGTTCCTGCTGTTTCTGCTGCTGCTGCCCCCTCTGCCTGTGCTGCTGGCCGATCCTGGCGCCCCTACA
CCCGTGAACCCCTGCTGCTACTACCCCTGCCAGCACCAGGGCATCTGCGTGAGATTCGGCCTGGACAGAT
ACCAGTGCGACTGCACCAGAACCGGCTACAGCGGCCCCAATTGCACCATCCCCGGCCTGTGGACCTGGCT
GAGAAACAGCCTGCGGCCCAGCCCCAGCTTCACCCACTTTCTGCTGACCCATGGCCGGTGGTTTTGGGAG
TTCGTGAACGCCACCTTCATCCGGGAGATGCTGATGCGGCTGGTGCTGACCGTGCGGAGCAACCTGATCC
CCAGCCCCCCCACCTACAACAGCGCCCACGACTACATCAGCTGGGAGAGCTTCAGCAACGTGTCCTACTA
CACCCGGATCCTGCCCAGCGTGCCCAAGGACTGCCCTACCCCCATGGGCACCAAGGGCAAGAAGCAGCTG
CCTGACGCCCAGCTCCTGGCCAGAAGATTCCTCCTCAGACGGAAGTTCATCCCCGACCCTCAGGGAACCA
ACCTGATGTTCGCCTTCTTCGCCCAGCACTTCACCCACCAGTTCTTCAAGACCAGCGGCAAGATGGGCCC
TGGCTTCACAAAGGCCCTGGGCCACGGCGTGGATCTGGGCCACATCTACGGCGACAACCTGGAACGGCAG
TACCAGCTGCGGCTGTTCAAGGACGGCAAGCTGAAGTACCAGGTGCTGGACGGCGAGATGTACCCCCCTA
GCGTGGAAGAGGCCCCCGTGCTGATGCACTACCCCAGAGGCATCCCCCCTCAGAGCCAGATGGCCGTGGG
CCAGGAAGTGTTTGGCCTGCTGCCCGGCCTGATGCTGTACGCCACCCTGTGGCTGCGGGAGCACAACAGA
GTGTGCGATCTGCTGAAGGCCGAGCACCCTACATGGGGCGACGAGCAGCTGTTCCAGACCACCCGGCTGA
TCCTGATCGGCGAGACAATCAAGATCGTGATCGAGGAATACGTGCAGCAGCTGTCCGGCTACTTCCTGCA
GCTGAAGTTCGACCCCGAGCTGCTGTTCGGCGTGCAGTTCCAGTACCGGAACCGGATCGCCATGGAATTC
AACCACCTGTACCACTGGCACCCCCTGATGCCCGACAGCTTCAAAGTGGGCAGCCAGGAATACAGCTACG
AGCAGTTCCTGTTCAACACCTCTATGCTCGTCGACTACGGCGTGGAAGCCCTGGTGGACGCCTTCAGCAG
ACAGATCGCCGGCAGAATCGGCGGAGGGCGGAACATGGACCACCACATCCTGCACGTGGCCGTGGACGTG
ATCCGGGAGAGCCGGGAGATGAGACTGCAGCCCTTCAACGAGTACCGGAAGAGATTCGGCATGAAGCCCT
ACACCAGCTTCCAGGAACTCGTCGGCGAGAAAGAGATGGCCGCCGAGCTGGAAGAACTGTACGGCGACAT
CGACGCCCTGGAATTCTACCCAGGCCTGCTGCTGGAAAAGTGCCACCCCAACAGCATCTTCGGCGAGAGC
ATGATCGAGATCGGAGCCCCTTTTAGCCTCAAGGGCCTGCTGGGCAACCCTATCTGCAGCCCCGAGTACT
GGAAGCCCAGCACCTTTGGCGGCGAAGTGGGCTTCAACATCGTGAAAACCGCCACCCTGAAGAAACTCGT
GTGCCTGAACACCAAGACCTGTCCCTACGTGTCCTTCAGAGTGCCCGACGCCAGCCAGGATGATGGCCCT
GCCGTGGAGAGGCCTAGCACAGAGCTGGGCGCGCC
Features (pLannotate 1.2.2; 19 found; start..end, strand, type, name):
    713..768     +  polyA_signal   β-globin poly(A) signal: rabbit β-globin polyadenylation signal (Gil and Proudfoot, 1987)
   1282..2963    -  rep_origin     oriP (fragment): Epstein-Barr virus oriP replication origin (Yates et al., 2000)
   3090..3194    +  promoter       AmpR promoter: bla
   3195..4055    +  CDS            AmpR: β-lactamase; bla; confers resistance to ampicillin, carbenicillin, and related antibiotics
   4226..4814    +  rep_origin     ori: high-copy-number ColE1/pMB1/pBR322/pUC origin of replication
   4997..5089    +  CDS            lacI (fragment): lac repressor; lacI; The lac repressor binds to the lac operator to inhibit transcription in E. coli. This inhibition can be relieved by adding lactose or isopropyl-β-D-thiogalactopyranoside (IPTG).
   5102..5123    +  protein_bind   CAP binding site: CAP binding activates transcription in the presence of cAMP. E. coli catabolite activator protein
   5138..5168    +  promoter       lac promoter: promoter for the E. coli lac operon
   5176..5192    +  protein_bind   lac operator: The lac repressor binds to the lac operator to inhibit transcription in E. coli. This inhibition can be relieved by adding lactose or isopropyl-β-D-thiogalactopyranoside (IPTG). lac repressor encoded by lacI
   5262..5278    +  promoter       tet promoter (fragment): E. coli promoter for tetracycline efflux protein gene
   5288..5313    -  CDS            bla(M) (fragment): β-lactamase lacking the signal sequence; bla(M); allows cytosolic expression of β-lactamase
   5487..5866    +  enhancer       CMV enhancer: human cytomegalovirus immediate early enhancer
   5868..6067    +  promoter       CMV promoter: human cytomegalovirus (CMV) immediate early promoter
   6135..6173    +  misc_feature   Ad SA (fragment): adenovirus major late transcript splice acceptor (Friedrich and Soriano, 1991)
   6206..6415    -  CDS            PTP (fragment): TERM_ADE02 - Experimental evidence at protein level: Swiss-Prot protein existence level 1. Protein covalently bound to the viral DNA that acts as a primer for viral genomic replication by DNA strand displacement. Assembles on the viral origin of replication in an initiation complex with viral polymerase, DBP, host NFIA and host POU2F1/OCT1. During initiation, the polymerase covalently couples the first dCTP with Ser- 580 of pTP. The terminal protein stimulates the template activity over 20 fold compared to protein-free templates. Neo-synthesized viral genomes are linked to two preterminal prot
   6446..6535    +  intron         chimeric intron (fragment): chimera between introns from adenovirus and immunoglobulin heavy chain genes
   6554..6600    +  CDS            IgH signal sequence (fragment): signal sequence from the mouse immunoglobulin heavy chain variable region
   6631..8427    +  CDS            PTGS1: PGH1_HUMAN - Also known as COX1 From Homo sapiens (Human).
   8425..553     +  CDS            Cd4 (fragment) (across the origin): CD4_RAT - Experimental evidence at protein level: Swiss-Prot protein existence level 1. Integral membrane glycoprotein that plays an essential role in the immune response and serves multiple functions in responses against both external and internal offenses. In T-cells, functions primarily as a coreceptor for MHC class II molecule:peptide complex. The antigens presented by class II peptides are derived from extracellular proteins while class I peptides are derived from cytosolic proteins. Interacts simultaneously with the T-cell receptor (TCR) and the MHC class II presented by antigen presenti
