[The description below was written by a language model from this plasmid's Addgene catalogue record and pLannotate feature annotations shown in this document.]
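Description:
PTGS1-bio-His is a mammalian expression plasmid built on the pTT3 backbone and designed to produce a soluble, tagged recombinant form of human prostaglandin G/H synthase 1 (PTGS1, also known as COX1). The total size is 8,435 bp. In bacteria it is maintained as a high-copy plasmid through a ColE1/pUC-type origin and selected with ampicillin via the β-lactamase gene. The backbone also carries a fragment of the Epstein-Barr virus oriP, which in cells supplying EBNA1 supports episomal retention and boosts yields in transient transfection. Short remnants of lac regulatory elements and other bacterial sequences annotated upstream of the expression cassette appear to be cloning-vector carry-over rather than functional parts.

Expression is driven by the CMV immediate-early enhancer and promoter, followed by adenovirus-derived leader and splice sequences and a chimeric intron fragment that improve transcript processing. A hit to adenoviral terminal protein on the opposite strand most likely reflects this leader region rather than a real coding element. A partial match to an immunoglobulin heavy chain signal sequence lies just upstream of the insert. The chemically synthesised PTGS1 coding region, about 1.8 kb, sits between retained NotI and AscI sites and is fused in frame at its C-terminus to rat CD4 domains 3 and 4, an enzymatic biotinylation sequence, a linker and a His tag. The biotinylation sequence and His tag are recorded in the catalogue but not separately annotated in the feature table. A rabbit β-globin polyadenylation signal terminates the transcript.

The tags allow purification by the His tag, detection via the CD4 domains, and oriented capture on streptavidin after biotinylation. The associated work used such proteins in a human platelet receptor protein microarray to screen for extracellular interactions.
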