Addgene plasmid #53414: PTGS1-bio-His
Purpose: Expresses full-length Prostaglandin G/H synthase 1 precursor ectodomain in mammalian cells. C-terminal rat Cd4d3+4 tag, biotinylation sequence and His tag.
Depositing lab: Gavin Wright. Depositing organization: Wellcome Sanger Institute. Publication: A human platelet receptor protein microarray identifies FcepsilonR1alpha as an activating PEAR1 ligand. Sun Y, Vandenbriele C, Kauskot A, Verhamme P, Hoylaerts MF, Wright GJ. Mol Cell Proteomics. 2015 Feb 23. pii: mcp.M114.046946. 10.1074/mcp.M114.046946 PubMed 25713122.
Backbone
  Vector backbone: pTT3
  Backbone manufacturer: Yves Durocher, NRC
  Backbone size w/o insert (bp): 6618
  Total vector size (bp): 8435
  Modifications to backbone: Rat CD4 d3+4, enzymatic biotinylation sequence, linker and His tag (CD4d3+4-BioLHis).
  Vector type: Mammalian Expression
Growth in bacteria
  Bacterial resistance: Ampicillin, 100 μg/mL
  Growth temperature: 37°C
  Growth strain: Top10
  Copy number: High Copy
Gene/Insert
  Gene/Insert name: PTGS1 (alt name: Prostaglandin G/H synthase 1 precursor)
  Species: H. sapiens (human)
  Insert size (bp): 1817
  Entrez Gene: PTGS1 (a.k.a. COX1, COX3, PCOX1, PES-1, PGG/HS, PGHS-1, PGHS1, PHS1, PTGHS)
  Promoter: CMV
  Tag / fusion protein: rat CD4 d3+4 (C terminal on backbone); enzymatic biotinylation sequence (C terminal on backbone); His tag (C terminal on backbone)
  Cloning method: Restriction Enzyme; 5′ cloning site NotI (not destroyed); 3′ cloning site AscI (not destroyed)
  Sequencing primers: 5′ CMV-fwd
Resource information
  A portion of this plasmid was derived from a plasmid made by: Insert was chemically synthesised.
Terms and licenses: Academic/Nonprofit Terms; Industry Terms: Not Available to Industry
Depositor comments: Article ref 140
How to cite: PTGS1-bio-His was a gift from Gavin Wright (Addgene plasmid # 53414 ; http://n2t.net/addgene:53414 ; RRID:Addgene_53414)
