>Addgene plasmid #53414 | PTGS1-bio-His | addgene partial sequence | sequence record 93951 | pMT2-F 5'-TTGCCTTTCTCTCCACAGGT-3'
GCGGCCGCCACCATGGTCCGGTCTCTGCTGCTGCGGTTCCTGCTGTTTCTGCTGCTGCTGCCCCCTCTGC
CTGTGCTGCTGGCCGATCCTGGCGCCCCTACACCCGTGAACCCCTGCTGCTACTACCCCTGCCAGCACCA
GGGCATCTGCGTGAGATTCGGCCTGGACAGATACCAGTGCGACTGCACCAGAACCGGCTACAGCGGCCCC
AATTGCACCATCCCCGGCCTGTGGACCTGGCTGAGAAACAGCCTGCGGCCCAGCCCCAGCTTCACCCACT
TTCTGCTGACCCATGGCCGGTGGTTTTGGGAGTTCGTGAACGCCACCTTCATCCGGGAGATGCTGATGCG
GCTGGTGCTGACCGTGCGGAGCAACCTGATCCCCAGCCCCCCCACCTACAACAGCGCCCACGACTACATC
AGCTGGGAGAGCTTCAGCAACGTGTCCTACTACACCCGGATCCTGCCCAGCGTGCCCAAGGACTGCCCTA
CCCCCATGGGCACCAAGGGCAAGAAGCAGCTGCCTGACGCCCAGCTCCTGGCCAGAAGATTCCTCCTCAG
ACGGAAGTTCATCCCCGACCCTCAGGGAACCAACCTGATGTTCGCCTTCTTCGCCCAGCACTTCACCCAC
CAGTTCTTCAAGACCAGCGGCAAGATGGGCCCTGGCTTCACAAAGGCCCTGGGCCACGGCGTGGATCTGG
GCCACATCTACGGCGACAACCTGGAACGGCAGTACCAGCTGCGGCTGTTCAAGGACGGCAAGCTGAAGTA
CCAGGTGCTGGACGGCGAGATGTACCCCCCTAGCGTGGAAGAGGCCC
