>Addgene plasmid #53414 | PTGS1-bio-His | addgene partial sequence | sequence record 94093 | rb_glob_PA_term-R 5'-CCCATATGTCCTTCCGAGTG-3'
AATAAATTTCCTTTATTAGCCAGAGGTCGAGGTCGGGGGATCCTTAATTAATCACGTGTCTAGACTCAAT
GGTGGTGATGGTGGTGGGGGCCCAGAGGGGCCAGAGGAGGCAGGTTCCTGTCCCTGTGGTTCCACAGCAT
CTTCTGGGCGTCCAGGATGTGGTGCAGGCTGCCGGAATTCAACCCTTTGGATAAAACCTGGATCTTGGAG
TCCATCTTGACCTCTTCACCTTCACTCAGTAGACATTGCCACACCCCTGCTTCAGGGGCCTGCACTTGAA
TCACTTTCTCCTGCCTGGAGACCCTGGCCTCCTGATTCTCCTGCTTCAAGATCAGTCTCATCTTGGGTGA
GGTGGGTCCCATCACCTCACAGGTCAAAGTGTTGCTGTCGGGCTGAGTCACTTTCATCACCACCAGGTTC
ACTTCCTGATACAGTATCCCTCTGTCCAGAGTCAGGGTCAGGTTGCCAGAACCAGCAAACTGAAGGGAGA
CCTGGGGTATCTGAAGGGTGAGTGGGAGCGTTTCGGACAGCTGGAACTTGGGGTTGCTAGTAGACTTCTG
CACAGACACCTTTTGGTTCTTTAGGGAGAAGGTGATCCAGGACTGGGAAGAAGGAGCCTTCTCTGCCTTC
CATCTCAACTCTCCCTGCAGGCTTTCCTCTCCAAGGTTGAGTGGGAAGGAGAACTCCGCTGACTCCCCCT
CACTCTTATAGGCCGTGATGGAGGTCGACGGCGCGCCCAGCTCTGTGCTAGGCCTCTCCACGGCAGGGCC
ATCATCCTGGCTGGCGTCGGGCACTCTGAAGGACACGTAGGGACAGGTCTTGGTGTTCAGGCACACGAGT
TTCTTCAGGGTGGCGGTT
